Addgene plasmid #213910: pHelper_TetR/pTet-Tnpase (camR)
Purpose: ATc-inducible himar1C9 transposase expression - cam resistance
Depositing lab: James Collins. Depositing organization: Massachusetts Institute of Technology. Publication: A self-propagating, barcoded transposon system for the dynamic rewiring of genomic networks. English MA, Alcantar MA, Collins JJ. Mol Syst Biol. 2023 Jun 12;19(6):e11398. doi: 10.15252/msb.202211398. Epub 2023 Mar 27. PubMed 36970845.
Backbone
  Vector backbone: pHdCas9
  Vector type: Bacterial Expression
Growth in bacteria
  Bacterial resistance: Chloramphenicol, 25 μg/mL
  Growth temperature: 37°C
  Growth strain: NEB Stable
  Copy number: Low Copy
Gene/Insert
  Gene/Insert name: TetR/ptet ATc-inducible himar1C9 transposase
  Species: Synthetic
  Cloning method: Gibson Cloning
Resource information
  A portion of this plasmid was derived from a plasmid made by: A portion of this plasmid was derived from pHdCas9 (addgene #137080)
Terms and licenses: Academic/Nonprofit Terms; Industry Terms: Not Available to Industry
Depositor comments: This plasmid contains an ATc-inducible himar1C9 transposase. The backbone encodes for chloramphenicol resistance on a medium copy p15A backbone.
How to cite: pHelper_TetR/pTet-Tnpase (camR) was a gift from James Collins (Addgene plasmid # 213910 ; http://n2t.net/addgene:213910 ; RRID:Addgene_213910)
