[The description below was written by a language model from this plasmid's Addgene catalogue record and pLannotate feature annotations shown in this document.]
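Description:
pHelper_TetR/pTet-Tnpase (camR) is a small (about 3.3 kb) bacterial expression plasmid derived in part from pHdCas9 and built by Gibson assembly to supply the hyperactive mariner transposase himar1C9 under anhydrotetracycline (ATc) control. It replicates from a p15A origin, which is compatible with ColE1-type plasmids and so allows it to coexist in E. coli with a second plasmid. The catalogue field lists the copy number as low, whereas the depositor comments and the origin annotation describe p15A as medium copy. Selection is by chloramphenicol, through a cat gene driven by its native promoter and followed by a lambda t0 terminator.

The payload is a Tn10-style divergent regulatory module. TetR is encoded on the reverse strand, next to the overlapping tetR/tetA promoter region, which drives transcription in the forward direction. TetR binds the tet operators and represses transcription until ATc relieves that repression. The automated feature table does not annotate the transposase itself. The roughly 1 kb unannotated stretch downstream of the tet promoter is where the himar1C9 coding sequence would be expected from the catalogue description. The short hit to a predicted Plasmodium falciparum protein near the end of the sequence is most likely a spurious similarity match rather than a designed element.

As its name and stated purpose indicate, the plasmid acts as a helper, providing inducible transposase in trans. The associated work describes a self-propagating, barcoded transposon system for rewiring genomic networks in bacteria. The record does not describe the partner transposon constructs.
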