Features (pLannotate 1.2.2; 7 found; start..end, strand, type, name):
      1..546     -  rep_origin     p15A ori: Plasmids containing the medium-copy-number p15A origin of replication can be propagated in E. coli cells that contain a second plasmid with the ColE1 origin.
    564..661     +  promoter       cat promoter: promoter of the E. coli cat gene encoding chloramphenicol acetyltransferase
    662..1318    +  CDS            cat: CAT_ECOLX - Experimental evidence at protein level: Swiss-Prot protein existence level 1. This enzyme is an effector of chloramphenicol resistance in bacteria. From Escherichia coli. This protein is used as a marker in many commonly used cloning vectors, such as pACYC184.
   1392..1426    +  terminator     lambda t0 terminator: minimal transcription terminator from phage lambda (Scholtissek and Grosse, 1987)
   1431..2054    -  CDS            TetR: tetracycline repressor TetR; tetR from transposon Tn10; TetR binds to the tetracycline operator tetO to inhibit transcription. This inhibition can be relieved by adding tetracycline or doxycycline.
   2073..2128    +  promoter       tetR/tetA promoters: tetR; overlapping promoters for bacterial tetR and tetA
   3203..3262    +  CDS            YDH2_PLAFS (fragment): Protein predicted: Swiss-Prot protein existence level 4. From Plasmodium falciparum (isolate fcm17 / Senegal).
>Addgene plasmid #213910 | pHelper_TetR/pTet-Tnpase (camR) | addgene full sequence | sequence record 422617 | Addgene NGS Result
TTTCCATAGGCTCCGCCCCCCTGACAAGCATCACGAAATCTGACGCTCAAATCAGTGGTGGCGAAACCCG
ACAGGACTATAAAGATACCAGGCGTTTCCCCCTGGCGGCTCCCTCGTGCGCTCTCCTGTTCCTGCCTTTC
GGTTTACCGGTGTCATTCCGCTGTTATGGCCGCGTTTGTCTCATTCCACGCCTGACACTCAGTTCCGGGT
AGGCAGTTCGCTCCAAGCTGGACTGTATGCACGAACCCCCCGTTCAGTCCGACCGCTGCGCCTTATCCGG
TAACTATCGTCTTGAGTCCAACCCGGAAAGACATGCAAAAGCACCACTGGCAGCAGCCACTGGTAATTGA
TTTAGAGGAGTTAGTCTTGAAGTCATGCGCCGGTTAAGGCTAAACTGAAAGGACAAGTTTTGGTGACTGC
GCTCCTCCAAGCCAGTTACCTCGGTTCAAAGAGTTGGTAGCTCAGAGAACCTTCGAAAAACCGCCCTGCA
AGGCGGTTTTTTCGTTTTCAGAGCAAGAGATTACGCGCAGACCAAAACGATCTCAAGAAGATCATCTTGA
TCGGGCACGTAAGAGGTTCCAACTTTCACCATAATGAAATAAGATCACTACCGGGCGTATTTTTTGAGTT
ATCGAGATTTTCAGGAGCTAAGGAAGCTAAAATGGAGAAAAAAATCACTGGATATACCACCGTTGATATA
TCCCAATGGCATCGTAAAGAACATTTTGAGGCATTTCAGTCAGTTGCTCAATGTACCTATAACCAGACCG
TTCAGCTGGATATTACGGCCTTTTTAAAGACCGTAAAGAAAAATAAGCACAAGTTTTATCCGGCCTTTAT
TCACATTCTTGCCCGCCTGATGAATGCTCATCCGGAATTTCGTATGGCAATGAAAGACGGTGAGCTGGTG
ATATGGGATAGTGTTCACCCTTGTTACACCGTTTTCCATGAGCAAACTGAAACGTTTTCATCGCTCTGGA
GTGAATACCACGACGATTTCCGGCAGTTTCTACACATATATTCGCAAGATGTGGCGTGTTACGGTGAAAA
CCTGGCCTATTTCCCTAAAGGGTTTATTGAGAATATGTTTTTCGTTTCAGCCAATCCCTGGGTGAGTTTC
ACCAGTTTTGATTTAAACGTGGCCAATATGGACAACTTCTTCGCCCCCGTTTTCACCATGGGCAAATATT
ATACGCAAGGCGACAAGGTGCTGATGCCGCTGGCGATTCAGGTTCATCATGCCGTTTGTGATGGCTTCCA
TGTCGGCAGAATGCTTAATGAATTACAACAGTACTGCGATGAGTGGCAGGGCGGGGCGTAATTTGATATC
GAGCTCGCTTGGACTCCTGTTGATAGATCCAGTAATGACCTCAGAACTCCATCTGGATTTGTTCAGAACG
CTCGGTTGCCGCCGGGCGTTTTTTATTGGTTTAAGACCCACTTTCACATTTAAGTTGTTTTTCTAATCCG
CATATGATCAATTCAAGGCCGAATAAGAAGGCTGGCTCTGCACCTTGGTGATCAAATAATTCGATAGCTT
GTCGTAATAATGGCGGCATACTATCAGTAGTAGGTGTTTCCCTTTCTTCTTTAGCGACTTGATGCTCTTG
ATCTTCCAATACGCAACCTAAAGTAAAATGCCCCACAGCGCTGAGTGCATATAATGCATTCTCTAGTGAA
AAACCTTGTTGGCATAAAAAGGCTAATTGATTTTCGAGAGTTTCATACTGTTTTTCTGTAGGCCGTGTAC
CTAAATGTACTTTTGCTCCATCGCGATGACTTAGTAAAGCACATCTAAAACTTTTAGCGTTATTACGTAA
AAAATCTTGCCAGCTTTCCCCTTCTAAAGGGCAAAAGTGAGTATGGTGCCTATCTAACATCTCAATGGCT
AAGGCGTCGAGCAAAGCCCGCTTATTTTTTACATGCCAATACAATGTAGGCTGCTCTACACCTAGCTTCT
GGGCGAGTTTACGGGTTGTTAAACCTTCGATTCCGACCTCATTAAGCAGCTCTAATGCGCTGTTAATCAC
TTTACTTTTATCTAATCTAGACATCATTAATTCCTAATTTTTGTTGACACTCTATCGTTGATAGAGTTAT
TTTACCACTCCCTATCAGTGATAGAGAAAAGAATTCAAAAGATCTAAAGAGGAGAAAGGATCTATGGAAA
AAAAGGAATTTCGTGTTTTGATAAAATACTGTTTTCTGAAGGGAAAAAATACAGTGGAAGCAAAAACTTG
GCTTGATAATGAGTTTCCGGACTCTGCCCCGGGGAAATCAACAATAATTGATTGGTATGCAAAATTCAAG
CGTGGTGAAATGAGCACGGAGGACGGTGAACGCAGTGGACGCCCGAAAGAGGTGGTTACCGACGAAAACA
TCAAAAAAATCCACAAAATGATTTTGAATGACCGTAAAATGAAGTTGATCGAGATAGCAGAGGCCTTAAA
GATATCAAAGGAACGTGTTGGTCATATCATTCATCAATATTTGGATATGCGGAAGCTCTGTGCGAAATGG
GTGCCGCGCGAGCTCACATTTGACCAAAAACAACGACGTGTTGATGATTCTAAGCGGTGTTTGCAGCTGT
TAACTCGTAATACACCCGAGTTTTTCCGTCGATATGTGACAATGGATGAAACATGGCTCCATCACTACAC
TCCTGAGTCCAATCGACAGTCGGCTGAGTGGACAGCGACCGGTGAACCGTCTCCGAAGCGTGGAAAGACT
CAAAAGTCCGCTGGCAAAGTAATGGCCTCTGTTTTTTGGGATGCGCATGGAATAATTTTTATCGATTATC
TTGAGAAGGGAAAAACCATCAACAGTGACTATTATATGGCGTTATTGGAGCGTTTGAAGGTCGAAATCGC
GGCAAAACGGCCCCACATGAAGAAGAAAAAAGTGTTGTTCCACCAAGACAACGCACCGTGCCACAAGTCA
TTGAGAACGATGGCAAAAATTCATGAATTGGGCTTCGAATTGCTTCCCCACCCGCCGTATTCTCCAGATC
TGGCCCCCAGCGACTTTTTCTTGTTCTCAGACCTCAAAAGGATGCTCGCAGGGAAAAAATTTGGCTGCAA
TGAAGAGGTGATCGCCGAAACTGAGGCCTATTTTGAGGCAAAACCGAAGGAGTACTACCAAAATGGTATC
AAAAAATTGGAAGGTCGTTATAATCGTTGTATCGCTCTTGAAGGGAACTATGTTGAATAACTGTAACAGA
GCATTAGCGCAAGGTGATTTTTGTCTTCTTGCGCTAATTTTTTCAGGAAGATACTTAATAGGGAAGTGAG
AGGGCCGCGGCAAAGCCGTT
